Addgene plasmid #32786: pGEM-7Zf-TYR
Depositing lab: Ruth Halaban. Depositing organization: Yale University. Publication: Translation rate of human tyrosinase determines its N-linked glycosylation level. Ujvari A, Aron R, Eisenhaure T, Cheng E, Parag HA, Smicun Y, Halaban R, Hebert DN. J Biol Chem. 2001 Feb 23;276(8):5924-31. Epub 2000 Nov 7. 10.1074/jbc.M009203200 PubMed 11069924.
Backbone
  Vector backbone: pGEM 7Zf
  Backbone manufacturer: Promega
  Backbone size w/o insert (bp): 3000
  Vector type: In vitro transcription
Growth in bacteria
  Bacterial resistance: Ampicillin, 100 μg/mL
  Growth temperature: 37°C
  Growth strain: DH5alpha
  Copy number: High Copy
Gene/Insert
  Gene/Insert name: Tyrosinase
  Species: H. sapiens (human)
  Mutation: I181M
  GenBank ID: Y00819.1
  Entrez Gene: TYR (a.k.a. ATN, CMM8, OCA1, OCA1A, OCAIA, SHEP3)
  Promoter: T7
  Cloning method: Restriction Enzyme; 5′ cloning site EcoRI (not destroyed); 3′ cloning site EcoRI (not destroyed)
  Sequencing primers: 5′ T7; 3′ SP6
Terms and licenses: Academic/Nonprofit Terms; Industry Terms: Not Available to Industry
Depositor comments: Addgene's sequencing results identified an I181M mutation in tyrosinase sequence. This mutation was not intentional, but this is the exact plasmid as described in the associated article listed below.
How to cite: pGEM-7Zf-TYR was a gift from Ruth Halaban (Addgene plasmid # 32786 ; http://n2t.net/addgene:32786 ; RRID:Addgene_32786)
