[The description below was written by a language model from this plasmid's Addgene catalogue record.]
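Description:
pGEM-7Zf-TYR is an in vitro transcription plasmid carrying the human tyrosinase (TYR) cDNA in the Promega pGEM-7Zf backbone, a roughly 3 kb high-copy cloning vector that is propagated in E. coli under ampicillin selection. Vectors of this family place a multiple cloning site between opposing T7 and SP6 bacteriophage RNA polymerase promoters and include an f1 phage origin for single-stranded DNA production. No feature table accompanies this record, however, so the exact element layout is not documented here. The tyrosinase insert was cloned as an EcoRI fragment, with the site preserved at both ends. The record lists T7 as the driving promoter, so sense transcripts are made with T7 RNA polymerase, and the T7 and SP6 priming sites flank the insert for sequencing.

Tyrosinase is the melanocyte enzyme that catalyses the rate-limiting steps of melanin synthesis, and mutations in TYR underlie oculocutaneous albinism type 1. The plasmid has no mammalian promoter or selection marker according to the record, so it serves as a template for synthetic mRNA rather than as a cell expression construct. The associated work concerns how the translation rate of human tyrosinase affects its level of N-linked glycosylation, which fits with use of the transcripts in cell-free translation studies of the protein's maturation.

Repository sequencing found an I181M substitution relative to the reference tyrosinase sequence. The depositor notes that this change was unintentional, but that this is the same plasmid used in the published study. The insert size is not stated in the record.
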