>Addgene plasmid #32786 | pGEM-7Zf-TYR | addgene partial sequence | sequence record 38978 | T7 5'-TAATACGACTCACTATAGGG-3'
GGAAGAATGCTCCTGGCTGTTTTGTACTGCCTGCTGTGGAGTTTCCAGACCTCCGCTGGCCATTTCCCTA
GAGCCTGTGTCTCCTCTAAGAACCTGATGGAGAAGGAATGCTGTCCACCGTGGAGCGGGGACAGGAGTCC
CTGTGGCCAGCTTTCAGGCAGAGGTTCCTGTCAGAATATCCTTCTGTCCAATGCACCACTTGGGCCTCAA
TTTCCCTTCACAGGGGTGGATGACCGGGAGTCGTGGCCTTCCGTCTTTTATAATAGGACCTGCCAGTGCT
CTGGCAACTTCATGGGATTCAACTGTGGAAACTGCAAGTTTGGCTTTTGGGGACCAAACTGCACAGAGAG
ACGACTCTTGGTGAGAAGAAACATCTTCGATTTGAGTGCCCCAGAGAAGGACAAATTTTTTGCCTACCTC
ACTTTAGCAAAGCATACCATCAGCTCAGACTATGTCATCCCCATAGGGACCTATGGCCAAATGAAAAATG
GATCAACACCCATGTTTAACGACATCAATATTTATGACCTCTTTGTCTGGATGCATTATTATGTGTCAAT
GGATGCACTGCTTGGGGGATATGAAATCTGGAGAGACATTGATTTTGCCCATGAAGCACCAGCTTTTCTG
CCTTGGCATAGACTCTTCTTGTTGCGGTGGGAACAAGAAATCCAGAAGCT
